Addgene plasmid #218581: peGFP C3-SPG20-PAAA
Purpose: Expresses GFP-tagged PPAY motif mutant (PAAA) of human SPG20 in mammalian cells; this mutant does not interact with ITCH
Depositing lab: Hemmo Meyer. Publication: Lysosomal damage sensing and lysophagy initiation by SPG20-ITCH. Gahlot P, Kravic B, Rota G, van den Boom J, Levantovsky S, Schulze N, Maspero E, Polo S, Behrends C, Meyer H. Mol Cell. 2024 Mar 14:S1097-2765(24)00172-2. doi: 10.1016/j.molcel.2024.02.029. PubMed 38503285.
Backbone
  Vector backbone: peGFP-C3
  Total vector size (bp): 6695
  Vector type: Mammalian Expression
  Selectable markers: Neomycin (select with G418)
Growth in bacteria
  Bacterial resistance: Kanamycin, 50 μg/mL
  Growth temperature: 37°C
  Growth strain: DH5alpha
  Copy number: Unknown
Gene/Insert
  Gene/Insert name: SPG20 (alt name: Spartin)
  Species: H. sapiens (human)
  Insert size (bp): 2001
  Mutation: changed Proline 172 to Alanine and Tyrosine 174 to Alanine
  Entrez Gene: SPART (a.k.a. SPG20, TAHCCP1)
  Promoter: CMV
  Tag / fusion protein: eGFP (N terminal on insert)
  Cloning method: Other
  Sequencing primers: 5′ CMVfor
Terms and licenses: Academic/Nonprofit Terms; Industry Terms: Not Available to Industry
How to cite: peGFP C3-SPG20-PAAA was a gift from Hemmo Meyer (Addgene plasmid # 218581 ; http://n2t.net/addgene:218581 ; RRID:Addgene_218581)
