[The description below was written by a language model from this plasmid's Addgene catalogue record and pLannotate feature annotations shown in this document.]
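Description:
peGFP C3-SPG20-PAAA is a mammalian expression plasmid of about 6.7 kb built on the peGFP-C3 backbone. It produces human SPG20 (spartin, encoded by the SPART gene) fused at its N terminus to EGFP. The human cytomegalovirus immediate early enhancer and promoter drive the EGFP coding sequence, which continues through a short remnant of the multiple cloning site into the roughly 2 kb SPART open reading frame. An SV40 polyadenylation signal terminates the transcript. The insert carries two substitutions, proline 172 to alanine and tyrosine 174 to alanine, which convert the PPAY motif to PAAA. According to the record, this mutant no longer interacts with the ubiquitin ligase ITCH.

In bacteria the plasmid replicates from a high-copy ColE1/pUC-type origin, and an f1 phage origin is also present. Selection relies on a single dual-purpose Tn5 aminoglycoside phosphotransferase (NeoR/KanR) cassette. A bacterial bla-type promoter expresses it to give kanamycin resistance in E. coli. The SV40 enhancer and early promoter, paired with an HSV TK polyadenylation signal, express it in mammalian cells for G418 selection. The short large T antigen, ble and bGH poly(A) fragments in the annotation appear to be partial matches to backbone sequence rather than functional elements.

The construct is suited to transient or stable expression of fluorescent spartin, allowing its localisation to be followed in live or fixed cells. It serves as an ITCH-binding-deficient counterpart to the wild-type protein, and the associated work concerns SPG20-ITCH function in lysosomal damage sensing and lysophagy initiation.
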