Features (pLannotate 1.2.2; 15 found; start..end, strand, type, name):
     61..364     +  enhancer       CMV enhancer: human cytomegalovirus immediate early enhancer
    365..568     +  promoter       CMV promoter: human cytomegalovirus (CMV) immediate early promoter
    613..1329    +  CDS            EGFP: EGFP is a basic (constitutively fluorescent) green fluorescent protein published in 1996, derived from Aequorea victoria. It is reported to be a rapidly-maturing weak dimer with moderate acid sensitivity.
   1331..1353    +  misc_feature   MCS (fragment): multiple cloning site
   1354..3351    +  CDS            SPART: SPART_HUMAN - Also known as KIAA0610, SPG20 From Homo sapiens (Human).
   3377..3461    +  CDS            large T antigen (fragment): large T antigen from SV40 (simian virus 40)
   3484..3605    +  polyA_signal   SV40 poly(A) signal: SV40 polyadenylation signal
   3639..4067    -  rep_origin     f1 ori (sequence partly withheld): f1 bacteriophage origin of replication; arrow indicates direction of (+) strand synthesis
   4094..4198    +  promoter       AmpR promoter: bla
   4200..4557    +  promoter       SV40 promoter: SV40 enhancer and early promoter
   4592..5386    +  CDS            NeoR/KanR: aminoglycoside phosphotransferase from Tn5; aph(3')-II (or nptII); confers resistance to neomycin, kanamycin, and G418 (Geneticin®)
   5407..5559    +  CDS            ble (fragment): BLE_KLEPN - Experimental evidence at protein level: Swiss-Prot protein existence level 1. Binding protein with a strong affinity to the bleomycin family of antibiotics. Binds to CL990; an antimitotic-antibiotic compound. From Klebsiella pneumoniae.
   5618..5665    +  polyA_signal   HSV TK poly(A) signal: herpes simplex virus thymidine kinase polyadenylation signal (Cole and Stacy, 1985)
   5756..5772    -  polyA_signal   bGH poly(A) signal (fragment): bovine growth hormone polyadenylation signal
   5994..6582    +  rep_origin     ori: high-copy-number ColE1/pMB1/pBR322/pUC origin of replication
>Addgene plasmid #218581 | peGFP C3-SPG20-PAAA | addgene full sequence | sequence record 432392 | Addgene NGS Result
TAGTTATTAATAGTAATCAATTACGGGGTCATTAGTTCATAGCCCATATATGGAGTTCCGCGTTACATAA
CTTACGGTAAATGGCCCGCCTGGCTGACCGCCCAACGACCCCCGCCCATTGACGTCAATAATGACGTATG
TTCCCATAGTAACGCCAATAGGGACTTTCCATTGACGTCAATGGGTGGAGTATTTACGGTAAACTGCCCA
CTTGGCAGTACATCAAGTGTATCATATGCCAAGTACGCCCCCTATTGACGTCAATGACGGTAAATGGCCC
GCCTGGCATTATGCCCAGTACATGACCTTATGGGACTTTCCTACTTGGCAGTACATCTACGTATTAGTCA
TCGCTATTACCATGGTGATGCGGTTTTGGCAGTACATCAATGGGCGTGGATAGCGGTTTGACTCACGGGG
ATTTCCAAGTCTCCACCCCATTGACGTCAATGGGAGTTTGTTTTGGCACCAAAATCAACGGGACTTTCCA
AAATGTCGTAACAACTCCGCCCCATTGACGCAAATGGGCGGTAGGCGTGTACGGTGGGAGGTCTATATAA
GCAGAGCTGGTTTAGTGAACCGTCAGATCCGCTAGCGCTACCGGTCGCCACCATGGTGAGCAAGGGCGAG
GAGCTGTTCACCGGGGTGGTGCCCATCCTGGTCGAGCTGGACGGCGACGTAAACGGCCACAAGTTCAGCG
TGTCCGGCGAGGGCGAGGGCGATGCCACCTACGGCAAGCTGACCCTGAAGTTCATCTGCACCACCGGCAA
GCTGCCCGTGCCCTGGCCCACCCTCGTGACCACCCTGACCTACGGCGTGCAGTGCTTCAGCCGCTACCCC
GACCACATGAAGCAGCACGACTTCTTCAAGTCCGCCATGCCCGAAGGCTACGTCCAGGAGCGCACCATCT
TCTTCAAGGACGACGGCAACTACAAGACCCGCGCCGAGGTGAAGTTCGAGGGCGACACCCTGGTGAACCG
CATCGAGCTGAAGGGCATCGACTTCAAGGAGGACGGCAACATCCTGGGGCACAAGCTGGAGTACAACTAC
AACAGCCACAACGTCTATATCATGGCCGACAAGCAGAAGAACGGCATCAAGGTGAACTTCAAGATCCGCC
ACAACATCGAGGACGGCAGCGTGCAGCTCGCCGACCACTACCAGCAGAACACCCCCATCGGCGACGGCCC
CGTGCTGCTGCCCGACAACCACTACCTGAGCACCCAGTCCGCCCTGAGCAAAGACCCCAACGAGAAGCGC
GATCACATGGTCCTGCTGGAGTTCGTGACCGCCGCCGGGATCACTCTCGGCATGGACGAGCTGTACAAGT
ACTCAGATCTCGAGCTCAAGCTTATGGAGCAAGAGCCACAAAATGGAGAACCTGCTGAAATTAAGATCAT
CAGAGAAGCATATAAGAAGGCCTTTTTATTTGTTAACAAAGGTCTGAATACAGATGAATTAGGTCAGAAG
GAAGAAGCAAAGAACTACTATAAGCAAGGAATAGGACACCTGCTCAGAGGGATCAGCATTTCATCAAAAG
AGTCTGAACACACAGGTCCTGGGTGGGAATCTGCTAGACAGATGCAACAGAAAATGAAAGAAACTCTACA
GAATGTACGCACCAGGCTGGAAATTCTAGAGAAGGGTCTTGCCACTTCTCTGCAGAATGATCTTCAGGAG
GTGCCCAAGTTATATCCAGAATTTCCACCTAAAGACATGTGTGAAAAATTACCAGAGCCTCAGTCTTTTA
GTTCAGCTCCTCAGCATGCTGAAGTAAATGGAAACACCTCAACTCCAAGTGCAGGGGCAGTTGCTGCACC
TGCTTCTCTGTCTTTACCATCACAAAGTTGTCCAGCAGAAGCTCCTGCTGCTGCTACTCCTCAAGCTGCT
GAAGGTCACTACACTGTATCCTATGGAACAGATTCTGGGGAGTTTTCATCAGTTGGAGAGGAGTTTTATA
GGAATCATTCTCAGCCACCGCCTCTTGAGACCTTAGGGCTGGATGCAGATGAATTGATTTTGATACCAAA
TGGAGTACAGATTTTTTTTGTAAATCCTGCAGGGGAGGTTAGTGCACCTTCGTATCCTGGGTACCTTCGA
ATTGTGAGGTTTTTGGATAATTCTCTCGATACGGTTCTAAACCGTCCTCCCGGGTTTCTTCAGGTTTGTG
ACTGGTTATATCCTCTAGTTCCTGATAGATCTCCGGTTCTGAAATGTACTGCGGGAGCCTACATGTTTCC
TGATACAATGCTACAAGCAGCAGGATGCTTTGTGGGGGTCGTCCTGTCCTCTGAGTTACCAGAGGATGAT
AGAGAGCTCTTTGAGGATCTGTTAAGGCAAATGTCTGACCTTCGGCTCCAGGCCAACTGGAACAGAGCAG
AAGAAGAAAATGAATTCCAAATCCCTGGAAGAACTAGACCCTCCTCTGACCAACTAAAAGAAGCCTCTGG
CACTGATGTGAAACAGTTGGACCAAGGCAATAAGGATGTACGTCATAAAGGAAAACGTGGAAAAAGGGCT
AAAGATACTTCAAGTGAAGAAGTTAACCTGAGTCACATTGTACCATGTGAGCCAGTTCCAGAAGAAAAGC
CAAAAGAATTACCTGAATGGAGTGAAAAAGTGGCTCACAACATTTTGTCAGGTGCTTCCTGGGTGAGTTG
GGGTTTAGTCAAAGGTGCTGAGATTACTGGTAAGGCAATCCAGAAAGGTGCTTCTAAACTCCGAGAGCGG
ATTCAACCAGAAGAAAAACCCGTGGAAGTTAGTCCAGCTGTCACCAAGGGACTTTATATAGCGAAGCAAG
CTACAGGAGGAGCAGCAAAAGTCAGTCAGTTCCTGGTTGATGGAGTTTGCACTGTAGCAAATTGCGTTGG
AAAAGAACTAGCTCCACATGTCAAGAAGCATGGAAGCAAACTTGTTCCAGAATCTCTTAAAAAAGACAAA
GATGGGAAATCTCCTCTGGATGGTGCTATGGTTGTAGCAGCAAGTAGTGTTCAAGGATTTTCAACTGTCT
GGCAAGGATTGGAATGTGCAGCTAAATGCATCGTTAACAATGTTTCAGCAGAAACTGTACAAACTGTCAG
ATACAAATACGGATATAATGCAGGAGAAGCTACCCACCATGCGGTGGATTCTGCGGTCAATGTTGGCGTA
ACTGCCTACAATATTAACAACATTGGTATCAAAGCAATGGTGAAGAAAACTGCAACACAAACAGGACACA
CTCTCCTTGAGGACTATCAGATAGTTGATAATTCTCAGAGGGAAAATCAAGAAGGAGCAGCAAATGTCAA
CGTGAGAGGGGAGAAGGATGAGCAGACGAAGGAAGTAAAGGAGGCAAAGAAGAAAGATAAATGAGGATCC
ACCGGATCTAGATAACTGATCATAATCAGCCATACCACATTTGTAGAGGTTTTACTTGCTTTAAAAAACC
TCCCACACCTCCCCCTGAACCTGAAACATAAAATGAATGCAATTGTTGTTGTTAACTTGTTTATTGCAGC
TTATAATGGTTACAAATAAAGCAATAGCATCACAAATTTCACAAATAAAGCATTTTTTTCACTGCATTCT
AGTTGTGGTTTGTCCAAACTCATCAATGTATCTTAACGCGTAAATTGTAAGCGTTAATATTTTGTTAAAA
TTCGCGTTAAATTTTTGTTAAATCAGCTCATTTTTTAACCAATAGGCCGAAATCGGCAAAATCCCTTATA
AATCAAAAGAATAGACCGAGATAGGGT
[37 nt withheld, positions 3738-3774]
AAAGAACGTGGACTCCAACGTCAAAGG
[49 nt withheld, positions 3802-3850]
T
[91 nt withheld, positions 3852-3942]
G
[124 nt withheld, positions 3944-4067]
CAGGTGGCACTTTTCGGGGAAATGTGCGCGGAACCCCTATTTGTTTATTTTTCTAAATACATTCAAATAT
GTATCCGCTCATGAGACAATAACCCTGATAAATGCTTCAATAATATTGAAAAAGGAAGAGTCCTGAGGCG
GAAAGAACCAGCTGTGGAATGTGTGTCAGTTAGGGTGTGGAAAGTCCCCAGGCTCCCCAGCAGGCAGAAG
TATGCAAAGCATGCATCTCAATTAGTCAGCAACCAGGTGTGGAAAGTCCCCAGGCTCCCCAGCAGGCAGA
AGTATGCAAAGCATGCATCTCAATTAGTCAGCAACCATAGTCCCGCCCCTAACTCCGCCCATCCCGCCCC
TAACTCCGCCCAGTTCCGCCCATTCTCCGCCCCATGGCTGACTAATTTTTTTTATTTATGCAGAGGCCGA
GGCCGCCTCGGCCTCTGAGCTATTCCAGAAGTAGTGAGGAGGCTTTTTTGGAGGCCTAGGCTTTTGCAAA
GATCGATCAAGAGACAGGATGAGGATCGTTTCGCATGATTGAACAAGATGGATTGCACGCAGGTTCTCCG
GCCGCTTGGGTGGAGAGGCTATTCGGCTATGACTGGGCACAACAGACAATCGGCTGCTCTGATGCCGCCG
TGTTCCGGCTGTCAGCGCAGGGGCGCCCGGTTCTTTTTGTCAAGACCGACCTGTCCGGTGCCCTGAATGA
ACTGCAAGACGAGGCAGCGCGGCTATCGTGGCTGGCCACGACGGGCGTTCCTTGCGCAGCTGTGCTCGAC
GTTGTCACTGAAGCGGGAAGGGACTGGCTGCTATTGGGCGAAGTGCCGGGGCAGGATCTCCTGTCATCTC
ACCTTGCTCCTGCCGAGAAAGTATCCATCATGGCTGATGCAATGCGGCGGCTGCATACGCTTGATCCGGC
TACCTGCCCATTCGACCACCAAGCGAAACATCGCATCGAGCGAGCACGTACTCGGATGGAAGCCGGTCTT
GTCGATCAGGATGATCTGGACGAAGAGCATCAGGGGCTCGCGCCAGCCGAACTGTTCGCCAGGCTCAAGG
CGAGCATGCCCGACGGCGAGGATCTCGTCGTGACCCATGGCGATGCCTGCTTGCCGAATATCATGGTGGA
AAATGGCCGCTTTTCTGGATTCATCGACTGTGGCCGGCTGGGTGTGGCGGACCGCTATCAGGACATAGCG
TTGGCTACCCGTGATATTGCTGAAGAGCTTGGCGGCGAATGGGCTGACCGCTTCCTCGTGCTTTACGGTA
TCGCCGCTCCCGATTCGCAGCGCATCGCCTTCTATCGCCTTCTTGACGAGTTCTTCTGAGCGGGACTCTG
GGGTTCGAAATGACCGACCAAGCGACGCCCAACCTGCCATCACGAGATTTCGATTCCACCGCCGCCTTCT
ATGAAAGGTTGGGCTTCGGAATCGTTTTCCGGGACGCCGGCTGGATGATCCTCCAGCGCGGGGATCTCAT
GCTGGAGTTCTTCGCCCACCCTAGGGGGAGGCTAACTGAAACACGGAAGGAGACAATACCGGAAGGAACC
CGCGCTATGACGGCAATAAAAAGACAGAATAAAACGCACGGTGTTGGGTCGTTTGTTCATAAACGCGGGG
TTCGGTCCCAGGGCTGGCACTCTGTCGATACCCCACCGAGACCCCATTGGGGCCAATACGCCCGCGTTTC
TTCCTTTTCCCCACCCCACCCCCCAAGTTCGGGTGAAGGCCCAGGGCTCGCAGCCAACGTCGGGGCGGCA
GGCCCTGCCATAGCCTCAGGTTACTCATATATACTTTAGATTGATTTAAAACTTCATTTTTAATTTAAAA
GGATCTAGGTGAAGATCCTTTTTGATAATCTCATGACCAAAATCCCTTAACGTGAGTTTTCGTTCCACTG
AGCGTCAGACCCCGTAGAAAAGATCAAAGGATCTTCTTGAGATCCTTTTTTTCTGCGCGTAATCTGCTGC
TTGCAAACAAAAAAACCACCGCTACCAGCGGTGGTTTGTTTGCCGGATCAAGAGCTACCAACTCTTTTTC
CGAAGGTAACTGGCTTCAGCAGAGCGCAGATACCAAATACTGTTCTTCTAGTGTAGCCGTAGTTAGGCCA
CCACTTCAAGAACTCTGTAGCACCGCCTACATACCTCGCTCTGCTAATCCTGTTACCAGTGGCTGCTGCC
AGTGGCGATAAGTCGTGTCTTACCGGGTTGGACTCAAGACGATAGTTACCGGATAAGGCGCAGCGGTCGG
GCTGAACGGGGGGTTCGTGCACACAGCCCAGCTTGGAGCGAACGACCTACACCGAACTGAGATACCTACA
GCGTGAGCTATGAGAAAGCGCCACGCTTCCCGAAGGGAGAAAGGCGGACAGGTATCCGGTAAGCGGCAGG
GTCGGAACAGGAGAGCGCACGAGGGAGCTTCCAGGGGGAAACGCCTGGTATCTTTATAGTCCTGTCGGGT
TTCGCCACCTCTGACTTGAGCGTCGATTTTTGTGATGCTCGTCAGGGGGGCGGAGCCTATGGAAAAACGC
CAGCAACGCGGCCTTTTTACGGTTCCTGGCCTTTTGCTGGCCTTTTGCTCACATGTTCTTTCCTGCGTTA
TCCCCTGATTCTGTGGATAACCGTATTACCGCCATGCAT
